Addgene plasmid #50990: pLA CMV N-Flag RALB WT
Purpose: Expresses RALB in mammalian cells
Depositing lab: Anna Sablina. Depositing organization: Vlaams Instituut voor Biotechnologie (VIB, vzw). Publication: The deubiquitylase USP33 discriminates between RALB functions in autophagy and innate immune response. Simicek M, Lievens S, Laga M, Guzenko D, Aushev VN, Kalev P, Baietti MF, Strelkov SV, Gevaert K, Tavernier J, Sablina AA. Nat Cell Biol. 2013 Oct;15(10):1220-30. doi: 10.1038/ncb2847. Epub 2013 Sep 22. PubMed 24056301.
Backbone
  Vector backbone: pLA
  Vector type: Mammalian Expression, Lentiviral
Growth in bacteria
  Bacterial resistance: Ampicillin, 100 μg/mL
  Growth temperature: 37°C
  Growth strain: Stbl3
  Copy number: High Copy
Gene/Insert
  Gene/Insert name: RALB
  Species: H. sapiens (human)
  Entrez Gene: RALB
  Promoter: CMV
  Tag / fusion protein: Flag (N terminal on insert)
  Cloning method: Ligation Independent Cloning
  Sequencing primers: 5′ CMV_fwd_primer; 3′ M13_reverse_primer
Resource information
  A portion of this plasmid was derived from a plasmid made by: Orfeome
Terms and licenses: Academic/Nonprofit Terms; Industry Terms: Not Available to Industry
How to cite: pLA CMV N-Flag RALB WT was a gift from Anna Sablina (Addgene plasmid # 50990 ; http://n2t.net/addgene:50990 ; RRID:Addgene_50990)
