[The description below was written by a language model from this plasmid's Addgene catalogue record.]
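Description:
pLA CMV N-Flag RALB WT is a lentiviral mammalian expression plasmid built on the pLA backbone and designed to express wild-type human RALB in mammalian cells. It is maintained in bacteria as a high-copy plasmid under ampicillin selection. The recorded host is a recombination-deficient strain of the kind commonly chosen for lentiviral vectors, because it helps keep the repeated long terminal repeat sequences stable. No feature table accompanies the record. The specific origin of replication, the viral elements (LTRs, packaging signal and any post-transcriptional elements) and any mammalian selection marker are therefore not stated.

The payload is the human RALB open reading frame, which encodes a Ras-like small GTPase. It is placed under the CMV promoter, a strong constitutive promoter widely used in mammalian cells. A Flag epitope is fused to the N terminus of the protein, so it can be detected or immunoprecipitated with anti-Flag antibodies without a RALB-specific reagent. The insert was introduced by ligation-independent cloning, and part of the plasmid derives from an ORFeome collection clone. The "WT" label marks it as the unmutated form, which suggests it serves as a reference alongside variant constructs, although the record lists none.

As a vector typed as both lentiviral and mammalian expression, it could in principle be used for direct transfection or packaged into lentiviral particles for stable transduction. The associated work examined how deubiquitylation of RALB directs its roles in autophagy and the innate immune response, which fits with using tagged RALB for expression, interaction and modification studies.
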