>Addgene plasmid #50990 | pLA CMV N-Flag RALB WT | addgene partial sequence | sequence record 79700 | CMV-F 5'-CGCAAATGGGCGGTAGGCGTG-3'
ACCGTCAGATCGCCTGGAGACGCCATCCACGCTGTTTTGACCTCCATAGAAGACACCGACTCTAGCACCA
TGGATTACAAGGACGACGACGATAAGTCTAGAGCTGCCAACAAGAGTAAGGGCCAGAGCTCCTTGGCCCT
CCACAAGGTGATCATGGTTGGCAGCGGAGGCGTTGGCAAGTCAGCCCTGACGCTTCAGTTCATGTATGAC
GAGTTTGTAGAAGACTATGAACCTACCAAAGCTGACAGTTATAGAAAGAAAGTGGTTCTTGATGGGGAAG
AAGTTCAGATAGATATTCTGGACACCGCTGGGCAAGAGGACTACGCAGCCATTCGAGATAACTACTTTCG
GAGTGGGGAAGGGTTTCTTCTTGTGTTCTCAATCACAGAACATGAATCCTTTACAGCAACTGCCGAATTC
AGGGAACAGATTCTCCGTGTGAAGGCTGAAGAAGATAAAATTCCACTGCTCGTCGTGGGAAACAAGTCTG
ACCTAGAGGAGCGGAGGCAGGTGCCTGTGGAGGAGGCCAGGAGTAAAGCCGAAGAGTGGGGCGTGCAGTA
CGTGGAGACGTCAGCGAAGACCCGGGCCAACGTGGACAAGGTGTTCTTTGACCTAATGAGAGAAATCAGA
ACAAAGAAGATGTCAGAAAACAAAGACAAGAATGGCAAGAAAAGCAGCAAGAACAAGAAAAGTTTTAAAG
AAAGATGTTGCTTACTATGACTCGAGGAATTCGGATCCGTCGACAATCAACCTCTGGATTACAAAATTTG
TGAAAGATTGACTGGTATTCTTAACTATGTTGCTCCTTTTACGCTATGTGGATACGCTGCTTTAATGCCT
TTGTATCATGCTATTGCTTCCCGTATGGCTTTCATTTTCTCCTCCTTG
